Addgene plasmid #81639: pDONR223_OR2M2_p.V117I
Purpose: Gateway Donor vector containing OR2M2, part of the Target Accelerator Plasmid Collection.
Depositing lab: Jesse Boehm & William Hahn & David Root. Depositing organization: Broad Institute. Publication: Systematic Functional Interrogation of Rare Cancer Variants Identifies Oncogenic Alleles. Kim E, Ilic N, Shrestha Y, Zou L, Kamburov A, Zhu C, Yang X, Lubonja R, Tran N, Nguyen C, Lawrence MS, Piccioni F, Bagul M, Doench JG, Chouinard CR, Wu X, Hogstrom L, Natoli T, Tamayo P, Horn H, Corsello SM, Lage K, Root DE, Subramanian A, Golub TR, Getz G, Boehm JS, Hahn WC. Cancer Discov. 2016 Jul;6(7):714-26. doi: 10.1158/2159-8290.CD-16-0160. Epub 2016 May 4. PubMed 27147599.
Backbone
  Vector backbone: pDONR223
  Backbone manufacturer: Invitrogen
  Backbone size w/o insert (bp): 2790
  Vector type: Gateway Entry vector
Growth in bacteria
  Bacterial resistance: Spectinomycin, 50 μg/mL
  Growth temperature: 37°C
  Growth strain: DH5alpha
  Copy number: High Copy
Gene/Insert
  Gene/Insert name: OR2M2 (alt name: NM_001004688.1)
  Species: H. sapiens (human)
  Mutation: V117I; R220G; C235R
  Entrez Gene: OR2M2 (a.k.a. OR2M2Q, OST423)
  Promoter: None
  Cloning method: Gateway Cloning
  Sequencing primers: 5′ M13pUC-fwd; 3′ M13-Rev
Terms and licenses: Academic/Nonprofit Terms; Industry Terms: Not Available to Industry
Depositor comments: Closed state: stop codon immediately follows insert
How to cite: pDONR223_OR2M2_p.V117I was a gift from Jesse Boehm & William Hahn & David Root (Addgene plasmid # 81639 ; http://n2t.net/addgene:81639 ; RRID:Addgene_81639)
