[The description below was written by a language model from this plasmid's Addgene catalogue record and pLannotate feature annotations shown in this document.]
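Description:
pDONR223_OR2M2_p.V117I is a Gateway entry clone built on the Invitrogen pDONR223 backbone and carries a variant allele of the human olfactory receptor gene OR2M2. It is a small bacterial plasmid of about 3.8 kb in the sequenced record. It replicates in E. coli at high copy from a ColE1/pUC-type origin and is selected with spectinomycin through the aadA (SmR) aminoglycoside adenylyltransferase gene. Short annotated remnants of lacI, lacZα, a gentamicin resistance gene and an integron Pc promoter are backbone fragments rather than functional cassettes. The rrnB T1 and T2 terminators upstream of the cloning region help insulate the insert from read-through transcription.

The open reading frame lies between two attL recombination sites, so LR Clonase can move it into any compatible Gateway destination vector. The annotation tool labelled both sites attL3 and matched the coding sequence to a mouse olfactory receptor homologue (Olfr56). The catalogue, however, identifies the insert as human OR2M2, so that label most likely reflects sequence similarity within the receptor family. The clone is named for the V117I substitution, and the record also lists R220G and C235R changes. The insert is in the "closed" configuration, with a stop codon immediately after the coding sequence, so it yields native or N-terminally tagged protein but not C-terminal fusions.

No promoter drives the insert in this plasmid; a T7 promoter sits just outside one attL site, and expression depends on the destination vector chosen. The construct belongs to the Target Accelerator Plasmid Collection, a resource of wild-type and mutant alleles assembled for systematic functional testing of rare cancer-associated variants.
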