Features (pLannotate 1.2.2; 12 found; start..end, strand, type, name):
     27..615     +  rep_origin     ori: high-copy-number ColE1/pMB1/pBR322/pUC origin of replication
    798..890     +  CDS            lacI (fragment): lac repressor; lacI; The lac repressor binds to the lac operator to inhibit transcription in E. coli. This inhibition can be relieved by adding lactose or isopropyl-β-D-thiogalactopyranoside (IPTG).
    945..972     -  terminator     rrnB T2 terminator: transcription terminator T2 from the E. coli rrnB gene
   1104..1147    +  terminator     rrnB T1 terminator: Escherichia coli rrnB; transcription terminator T1 from the E. coli rrnB gene
   1194..1230    -  CDS            lacZα (fragment): LacZα fragment of β-galactosidase; lacZ fragment
   1247..1342    +  protein_bind   attL3: mutant version of attL; recombination site for the Gateway® LR reaction LR Clonase™
   1354..2256    +  CDS            Olfr56: OLF56_MOUSE - Also known as Mor276-1 From Mus musculus (Mouse).
   2396..2491    -  protein_bind   attL3: mutant version of attL; recombination site for the Gateway® LR reaction LR Clonase™
   2510..2528    -  promoter       T7 promoter: promoter for bacteriophage T7 RNA polymerase
   2718..2741    +  promoter       Pc promoter (fragment): intI1 (promoter lies within the coding sequence); class 1 integron promoter
   2917..2973    +  CDS            GmR (fragment): gentamycin acetyltransferase; aacC1; confers resistance to gentamycin
   2980..3771    +  CDS            SmR: aminoglycoside adenylyltransferase (Murphy, 1985); aadA; confers resistance to spectinomycin and streptomycin
>Addgene plasmid #81639 | pDONR223_OR2M2_p.V117I | addgene full sequence | sequence record 166282 | Addgene NGS Result
CCCGTAGAAAAGATCAAAGGATCTTCTTGAGATCCTTTTTTTCTGCGCGTAATCTGCTGCTTGCAAACAA
AAAAACCACCGCTACCAGCGGTGGTTTGTTTGCCGGATCAAGAGCTACCAACTCTTTTTCCGAAGGTAAC
TGGCTTCAGCAGAGCGCAGATACCAAATACTGTTCTTCTAGTGTAGCCGTAGTTAGGCCACCACTTCAAG
AACTCTGTAGCACCGCCTACATACCTCGCTCTGCTAATCCTGTTACCAGTGGCTGCTGCCAGTGGCGATA
AGTCGTGTCTTACCGGGTTGGACTCAAGACGATAGTTACCGGATAAGGCGCAGCGGTCGGGCTGAACGGG
GGGTTCGTGCACACAGCCCAGCTTGGAGCGAACGACCTACACCGAACTGAGATACCTACAGCGTGAGCTA
TGAGAAAGCGCCACGCTTCCCGAAGGGAGAAAGGCGGACAGGTATCCGGTAAGCGGCAGGGTCGGAACAG
GAGAGCGCACGAGGGAGCTTCCAGGGGGAAACGCCTGGTATCTTTATAGTCCTGTCGGGTTTCGCCACCT
CTGACTTGAGCGTCGATTTTTGTGATGCTCGTCAGGGGGGCGGAGCCTATGGAAAAACGCCAGCAACGCG
GCCTTTTTACGGTTCCTGGCCTTTTGCTGGCCTTTTGCTCACATGTTCTTTCCTGCGTTATCCCCTGATT
CTGTGGATAACCGTATTACCGCCTTTGAGTGAGCTGATACCGCTCGCCGCAGCCGAACGACCGAGCGCAG
CGAGTCAGTGAGCGAGGAAGCGGAAGAGCGCCCAATACGCAAACCGCCTCTCCCCGCGCGTTGGCCGATT
CATTAATGCAGCTGGCACGACAGGTTTCCCGACTGGAAAGCGGGCAGTGAGCGCAACGCAATTAATACGC
GTACCGCTAGCCAGGAAGAGTTTGTAGAAACGCAAAAAGGCCATCCGTCAGGATGGCCTTCTGCTTAGTT
TGATGCCTGGCAGTTTATGGCGGGCGTCCTGCCCGCCACCCTCCGGGCCGTTGCTTCACAACGTTCAAAT
CCGCTCCCGGCGGATTTGTCCTACTCAGGAGAGCGTTCACCGACAAACAACAGATAAAACGAAAGGCCCA
GTCTTCCGACTGAGCCTTTCGTTTTATTTGATGCCTGGCAGTTCCCTACTCTCGCGTTAACGCTAGCATG
GATGTTTTCCCAGTCACGACGTTGTAAAACGACGGCCAGTCTTAAGCTCGGGCCCCAAATAATGATTTTA
TTTTGACTGATAGTGACCTGTTCGTTGCAACAAATTGATGAGCAATGCTTTTTTATAATGCCAACTTTGT
ACAAAAAAGTTGGCACCATGGCATGGGAGAATCAGACCTTCAACTCCGACTTCATCCTCCTTGGAATCTT
CAATCACAGCCCACCACACACGTTCCTCTTCTTTCTGGTCCTGGGCATCTTTTTAGTGGCCTTCATGGGA
AACTCTGTCATGGTTCTCCTCATCTACCTGGACACCCAGCTCCACACCCCCATGTACTTCCTCCTCAGCC
AACTGTCCCTCATGGACCTCATGCTCATCTGCACCACCGTACCCAAGATGGCCTTCAACTACTTGTCTGG
CAGCAAGTCCATTTCTATGGCTGGTTGTGTCACACAAATTTTCTTCTATATATCACTGTCTGGCTCTGAA
TGTTTTCTTTTGGCTATTATGGCTTATGACCGCTATATTGCTATTTGCCACCCTCTAAGATATACCAATC
TCATGAATCCTAAAATTTGTGGACTTATGGCTACCTTCTCCTGGATCCTGGGCTCTACAGATGGAATCAT
TGATGCTGTAGCCACATTTTCCTTCTCCTTTTGTGGGTCTCGGGAAATAGCCCACTTCTTCTGTGAATTC
CCTTCCCTACTAATCCTCTCATGCAATGACACATCAATATTTGAAGAGGTTATTTTCATCTGCTGTATAG
TAATGCTTGTTTTCCCTGTTGCAATCATCATTGCTTCCTATGCTGGAGTTATTCTGGCTGTCATTCACAT
GGGATCTGGAGAGGGTCGTCGCAAAGCTTTCACGACCTGTTCCTCTCACCTCATGGTGGTGGGAATGTAC
TATGGAGCAGCTTTGTTCATGTACATACGGCCCACATCTGATCACTCCCCAACGCAGGACAAGATGGTGT
CTGTATTCTACACCATCCTCACTCCCATGCTGAATCCCCTCATCTACAGCCTCCGCAACAAGGAGGTGAC
TAGAGCATTCATGAAGATCTTAGGAAAGGGCAAGTCTGAGAGTGAGTTACCTCATAAACTTTATGTTTTG
CTGTTTGCTAAATTCTTCTTTCTAATATCCATCTTTTTCTATGATGTCAAAATACTAGCATTGATTATGT
ACATTGCCTAATTGCCAACTTTCTTGTACAAAGTTGGCATTATAAGAAAGCATTGCTTATCAATTTGTTG
CAACGAACAGGTCACTATCAGTCAAAATAAAATCATTATTTGCCATCCAGCTGATATCCCCTATAGTGAG
TCGTATTACATGGTCATAGCTGTTTCCTGGCAGCTCTGGCCCGTGTCTCAAAATCTCTGATGTTACATTG
CACAAGATAAAAATATATCATCATGCCTCCTCTAGACCAGCCAGGACAGAAATGCCTCGACTTCGCTGCT
ACCCAAGGTTGCCGGGTGACGCACACCGTGGAAACGGATGAAGGCACGAACCCAGTGGACATAAGCCTGT
TCGGTTCGTAAGCTGTAATGCAAGTAGCGTATGCGCTCACGCAACTGGTCCAGAACCTTGACCGAACGCA
GCGGTGGTAACGGCGCAGTGGCGGTTTTCATGGCTTGTTATGACTGTTTTTTTGGGGTACAGTCTATGCC
TCGGGCATCCAAGCAGCAAGCGCGTTACGCCGTGGGTCGATGTTTGATGTTATGGAGCAGCAACGATGTT
ACGCAGCAGGGCAGTCGCCCTAAAACAAAGTTAAACATTATGAGGGAAGCGGTGATCGCCGAAGTATCGA
CTCAACTATCAGAGGTAGTTGGCGTCATCGAGCGCCATCTCGAACCGACGTTGCTGGCCGTACATTTGTA
CGGCTCCGCAGTGGATGGCGGCCTGAAGCCACACAGTGATATTGATTTGCTGGTTACGGTGACCGTAAGG
CTTGATGAAACAACGCGGCGAGCTTTGATCAACGACCTTTTGGAAACTTCGGCTTCCCCTGGAGAGAGCG
AGATTCTCCGCGCTGTAGAAGTCACCATTGTTGTGCACGACGACATCATTCCGTGGCGTTATCCAGCTAA
GCGCGAACTGCAATTTGGAGAATGGCAGCGCAATGACATTCTTGCAGGTATCTTCGAGCCAGCCACGATC
GACATTGATCTGGCTATCTTGCTGACAAAAGCAAGAGAACATAGCGTTGCCTTGGTAGGTCCAGCGGCGG
AGGAACTCTTTGATCCGGTTCCTGAACAGGATCTATTTGAGGCGCTAAATGAAACCTTAACGCTATGGAA
CTCGCCGCCCGACTGGGCTGGCGATGAGCGAAATGTAGTGCTTACGTTGTCCCGCATTTGGTACAGCGCA
GTAACCGGCAAAATCGCGCCGAAGGATGTCGCTGCCGACTGGGCAATGGAGCGCCTGCCGGCCCAGTATC
AGCCCGTCATACTTGAAGCTAGACAGGCTTATCTTGGACAAGAAGAAGATCGCTTGGCCTCGCGCGCAGA
TCAGTTGGAAGAATTTGTCCACTACGTGAAAGGCGAGATCACCAAGGTAGTCGGCAAATAACCCTCGAGC
CACCCATGACCAAAATCCCTTAACGTGAGTTACGCGTCGTTCCACTGAGCGTCAGAC
