>Addgene plasmid #81639 | pDONR223_OR2M2_p.V117I | depositor partial sequence | sequence record 154958 | Insert sequence
ATGGCATGGGAGAATCAGACCTTCAACTCCGACTTCATCCTCCTTGGAATCTTCAATCACAGCCCACCAC
ACACGTTCCTCTTCTTTCTGGTCCTGGGCATCTTTTTAGTGGCCTTCATGGGAAACTCTGTCATGGTTCT
CCTCATCTACCTGGACACCCAGCTCCACACCCCCATGTACTTCCTCCTCAGCCAACTGTCCCTCATGGAC
CTCATGCTCATCTGCACCACCGTACCCAAGATGGCCTTCAACTACTTGTCTGGCAGCAAGTCCATTTCTA
TGGCTGGTTGTGTCACACAAATTTTCTTCTATATATCACTGTCTGGCTCTGAATGTTTTCTTTTGGCTAT
TATGGCTTATGACCGCTATATTGCTATTTGCCACCCTCTAAGATATACCAATCTCATGAATCCTAAAATT
TGTGGACTTATGGCTACCTTCTCCTGGATCCTGGGCTCTACAGATGGAATCATTGATGCTGTAGCCACAT
TTTCCTTCTCCTTTTGTGGGTCTCGGGAAATAGCCCACTTCTTCTGTGAATTCCCTTCCCTACTAATCCT
CTCATGCAATGACACATCAATATTTGAAGAGGTTATTTTCATCTGCTGTATAGTAATGCTTGTTTTCCCT
GTTGCAATCATCATTGCTTCCTATGCTGGAGTTATTCTGGCTGTCATTCACATGGGATCTGGAGAGGGTC
GTCGCAAAGCTTTCACGACCTGTTCCTCTCACCTCATGGTGGTGGGAATGTACTATGGAGCAGCTTTGTT
CATGTACATACGGCCCACATCTGATCACTCCCCAACGCAGGACAAGATGGTGTCTGTATTCTACACCATC
CTCACTCCCATGCTGAATCCCCTCATCTACAGCCTCCGCAACAAGGAGGTGACTAGAGCATTCATGAAGA
TCTTAGGAAAGGGCAAGTCTGAGAGTGAGTTACCTCATAAACTTTATGTTTTGCTGTTTGCTAAATTCTT
CTTTCTAATATCCATCTTTTTCTATGATGTCAAAATACTAGCATTGATTATGTACATTGCC
